>Addgene plasmid #79702 | MAPK3_HUMAN_D0 | depositor partial sequence | sequence record 149024 | Sequence of gene (MAPK3_HUMAN) inserted into backbone.
GAGCCCAAGAAGTACGCAGTGACCGACGACTACCAGTTGTCCAAGCAGGTGCTGGGCCTGGGTGTGAACG
GCAAAGTGCTGGAGTGCTTCCATCGGCGCACTGGACAGAAGTGTGCCCTGAAGCTCCTGTATGACAGCCC
CAAGGCCCGGCAGGAGGTAGACCATCACTGGCAGGCTTCTGGCGGCCCCCATATTGTCTGCATCCTGGAT
GTGTATGAGAACATGCACCATGGCAAGCGCTGTCTCCTCATCATCATGGAATGCATGGAAGGTGGTGAGT
TGTTCAGCAGGATTCAGGAGCGTGGCGACCAGGCTTTCACTGAGAGAGAAGCTGCAGAGATAATGCGGGA
TATTGGCACTGCCATCCAGTTTCTGCACAGCCATAACATTGCCCACCGAGATGTCAAGCCTGAAAACCTA
CTCTACACATCTAAGGAGAAAGACGCAGTGCTTAAGCTCACCGATTTTGGCTTTGCTAAGGAGACCACCC
AAAATGCCCTGCAGACACCCTGCTATACTCCCTATTATGTGGCCCCTGAGGTCCTGGGTCCAGAGAAGTA
TGACAAGTCATGTGACATGTGGTCCCTGGGTGTCATCATGTACATCCTCCTTTGTGGCTTCCCACCCTTC
TACTCCAACACGGGCCAGGCCATCTCCCCGGGGATGAAGAGGAGGATTCGCCTGGGCCAGTACGGCTTCC
CCAATCCTGAGTGGTCAGAAGTCTCTGAGGATGCCAAGCAGCTGATCCGCCTCCTGTTGAAGACAGACCC
CACAGAGAGGCTGACCATCACTCAGTTCATGAACCACCCCTGGATCAACCAATCGATGGTAGTGCCACAG
ACCCCACTCCACACGGCCCGAGTGCTGCAGGAGGACAAAGACCACTGGGACGAAGTCAAGGAGGAGATGA
CCAGTGCCTTGGCCACTATGCGGGTAGACTACGACCAGGTG
