>Addgene plasmid #79702 | MAPK3_HUMAN_D0 | addgene partial sequence | sequence record 159275 | T7 5'-TAATACGACTCACTATAGGG-3'
CGGCTCCGGAGAGCTCTTTAATTAAGCGGCCGCCCTGCAGGACTCGAGTTCTAGAAATAATTTTGTTTAA
CTTTAAGAAGGAGATATACATATGAAATCTTCTCACCATCACCATCACCATCACCATCACCATGAAAACC
TGTACTTCCAATCCAATGCAGAGCCCAAGAAGTACGCAGTGACCGACGACTACCAGTTGTCCAAGCAGGT
GCTGGGCCTGGGTGTGAACGGCAAAGTGCTGGAGTGCTTCCATCGGCGCACTGGACAGAAGTGTGCCCTG
AAGCTCCTGTATGACAGCCCCAAGGCCCGGCAGGAGGTAGACCATCACTGGCAGGCTTCTGGCGGCCCCC
ATATTGTCTGCATCCTGGATGTGTATGAGAACATGCACCATGGCAAGCGCTGTCTCCTCATCATCATGGA
ATGCATGGAAGGTGGTGAGTTGTTCAGCAGGATTCAGGAGCGTGGCGACCAGGCTTTCACTGAGAGAGAA
GCTGCAGAGATAATGCGGGATATTGGCACTGCCATCCAGTTTCTGCACAGCCATAACATTGCCCACCGAG
ATGTCAAGCCTGAAAACCTACTCTACACATCTAAGGAGAAAGACGCAGTGCTTAAGCTCACCGATTTTGG
CTTTGCTAAGGAGACCACCCAAAATGCCCTGCAGACACCCTGCTATACTCCCTATTATGTGGCCCCTGAG
GTCCTGGGTCCAGAGAAGTATGACAAGTCATGTGACATGTGGTCCCTGGGTGTCATCATGTACATCCTCC
TTTGTGGCTTCCCACCCTTCTACTCCAACACGGGCCAGGCCATCTCCCCGGGGATGAAGAGGAGGATTCG
CCTGGGCCAGTACGGCTTCCCCAATCCTGAGTGGTCAGAAGTCTCTGAGGATGCCAAGCAGCTGATCCGC
CTCCTGTTGAAGACAGACCCCACAGAGAGGCTGACCATCACTCAGTTCATGAACCACCCCTGGATCAACC
AATCGATGGTAGTGCCACAGACCCCACTCCACACGGCCCGAGTGCTGCAGGAGGACAAGAACC
