>Addgene plasmid #79702 | MAPK3_HUMAN_D0 | addgene partial sequence | sequence record 159276 | T7term 5'-GCTAGTTATTGCTCAGCGG-3'
GGCTTTGTTAGCAGCCGGATCAGCGCGCACGCGTGGTACCGGCCGGCCACCAGGTGGCGCGCCGCGATCG
CGGATCCGTTATCCACTTCCAATGTTATTACACCTGGTCGTAGTCTACCCGCATAGTGGCCAAGGCACTG
GTCATCTCCTCCTTGACTTCGTCCCAGTGGTCTTTGTCCTCCTGCAGCACTCGGGCCGTGTGGAGTGGGG
TCTGTGGCACTACCATCGATTGGTTGATCCAGGGGTGGTTCATGAACTGAGTGATGGTCAGCCTCTCTGT
GGGGTCTGTCTTCAACAGGAGGCGGATCAGCTGCTTGGCATCCTCAGAGACTTCTGACCACTCAGGATTG
GGGAAGCCGTACTGGCCCAGGCGAATCCTCCTCTTCATCCCCGGGGAGATGGCCTGGCCCGTGTTGGAGT
AGAAGGGTGGGAAGCCACAAAGGAGGATGTACATGATGACACCCAGGGACCACATGTCACATGACTTGTC
ATACTTCTCTGGACCCAGGACCTCAGGGGCCACATAATAGGGAGTATAGCAGGGTGTCTGCAGGGCATTT
TGGGTGGTCTCCTTAGCAAAGCCAAAATCGGTGAGCTTAAGCACTGCGTCTTTCTCCTTAGATGTGTAGA
GTAGGTTTTCAGGCTTGACATCTCGGTGGGCAATGTTATGGCTGTGCAGAAACTGGATGGCAGTGCCAAT
ATCCCGCATTATCTCTGCAGCTTCTCTCTCAGTGAAAGCCTGGTCGCCACGCTCCTGAATCCTGCTGAAC
AACTCACCACCTTCCATGCATTCCATGATGATGAGGAGACAGCGCTTGCCATGGTGCATGTTCTCATACA
CATCCAGGATGCAGACAATATGGGGGCCGCCAGAAGCCTGCCAGTGATGGTCTACCTCCTGCCGGGCCTT
GGGGCTGTCATACAGGAGCTTCAGGGCACACTTCTGTCCAGTGCGCCGATGGAAGCACTCCAGCACTTTG
CCGTTCACACCCAGGCCCAGCACCTGCTTGGACAACTGGTAGTCGTCGGTCACTGCGTACTTCTTGG
