[The description below was written by a language model from this plasmid's Addgene catalogue record.]
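Description:
MAPK3_HUMAN_D0 is a bacterial expression plasmid that encodes the kinase domain of human MAPK3, the mitogen-activated protein kinase also known as ERK1 or p44 MAPK. It is built on the pET His10 TEV LIC cloning vector (2B-T-10), and the insert was introduced by ligation independent cloning. The plasmid confers ampicillin resistance and is recorded as low copy. No feature table accompanies the record, so the origin of replication, other backbone elements and the exact residue boundaries of the kinase domain are not stated.

Expression is driven by a T7 promoter, which requires an E. coli host that supplies T7 RNA polymerase. The backbone contributes an N-terminal tag of ten histidines followed by a TEV protease recognition site. The fusion protein can therefore be captured by immobilised metal affinity chromatography, and the tag can then be cleaved off with TEV protease.

The construct belongs to an open library of human kinase domain constructs designed for automated bacterial expression. It is intended for co-expression with the Lambda phosphatase plasmid supplied with the set, which the record says enhances bacterial kinase expression. A YopH phosphatase vector is also mentioned as a companion to the library. Typical use is the production of recombinant MAPK3 kinase domain in bacteria.
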