Addgene plasmid #79702: MAPK3_HUMAN_D0
Purpose: This plasmid encodes the kinase domain of MAPK3. Intended for co-expression with Lambda Phosphatase that accompanies this set to enhance bacterial kinase expression.
Depositing lab: John Chodera & Nicholas Levinson & Markus Seeliger. Depositing organization: Memorial Sloan-Kettering Cancer Center. Publication: An open library of human kinase domain constructs for automated bacterial expression. Albanese SK, Parton DL, Isik M, Rodriguez-Laureano L, Hanson SM, Behr JM, Gradia S, Jeans C, Levinson NM, Seeliger MA, Chodera JD. Biochemistry. 2018 Jul 13. doi: 10.1021/acs.biochem.7b01081. PubMed 30004690.
Backbone
  Vector backbone: pET His10 TEV LIC cloning vector (2B-T-10)
  Backbone manufacturer: Scott Gradia (Addgene plasmid # 78173)
  Vector type: Bacterial Expression
Growth in bacteria
  Bacterial resistance: Ampicillin, 100 μg/mL
  Growth temperature: 37°C
  Growth strain: DH5alpha
  Copy number: Low Copy
Gene/Insert
  Gene/Insert name: MAPK3
  Species: H. sapiens (human)
  Entrez Gene: MAPK3 (a.k.a. ERK-1, ERK1, ERT2, HS44KDAP, HUMKER1A, P44ERK1, P44MAPK, PRKM3, p44-ERK1, p44-MAPK)
  Promoter: T7
  Tag / fusion protein: His10-TEV (N terminal on backbone)
  Cloning method: Ligation Independent Cloning
  Sequencing primers: 5′ T7; 3′ T7 reverse
Terms and licenses: Academic/Nonprofit Terms; Industry Terms: Not Available to Industry
Depositor comments: This plasmid was generated as part of an open library of human kinase domain constructs for automated bacterial expression. The work can be found here doi: http://dx.doi.org/10.1101/038711 The lambda phosphatase expression vector can be found at https://www.addgene.org/79748/ The YopH Phosphatase expression vector can be found at https://www.addgene.org/79749/
How to cite: MAPK3_HUMAN_D0 was a gift from John Chodera & Nicholas Levinson & Markus Seeliger (Addgene plasmid # 79702 ; http://n2t.net/addgene:79702 ; RRID:Addgene_79702)
